Addgene plasmid #159655: pX458-Ef1a-Cas9-H2B-mCherry
Purpose: (Empty Backbone) Empty backbone for cloning gRNA sequences for DNA targeting. Contains an T2A linked H2B mCherry nuclear reporter.
Depositing lab: Joseph Brzezinski. Depositing organization: University of Colorado Denver and Anschutz Medical Campus. Publication: Initiation of Otx2 expression in the developing mouse retina requires a unique enhancer and either Ascl1 or Neurog2 activity. Kaufman ML, Goodson NB, Park KU, Schwanke M, Office E, Schneider SR, Abraham J, Hensley A, Jones KL, Brzezinski JA. Development. 2021 Jun 15;148(12). pii: 269198. doi: 10.1242/dev.199399. Epub 2021 Jun 18. PubMed 34143204.
Backbone
  Vector backbone: pSpCas9(BB)-2A-GFP (PX458)
  Vector type: CRISPR
  Selectable markers: mCherry
Growth in bacteria
  Bacterial resistance: Ampicillin, 100 μg/mL
  Growth temperature: 37°C
  Growth strain: NEB Stable
  Copy number: High Copy
Gene/Insert
  Gene/Insert name: None
Terms and licenses: Academic/Nonprofit Terms; Industry Terms: Not Available to Industry
How to cite: pX458-Ef1a-Cas9-H2B-mCherry was a gift from Joseph Brzezinski (Addgene plasmid # 159655 ; http://n2t.net/addgene:159655 ; RRID:Addgene_159655)
