[The description below was written by a language model from this plasmid's Addgene catalogue record and pLannotate feature annotations shown in this document.]
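Description:
pX458-Ef1a-Cas9-H2B-mCherry is an all-in-one CRISPR/Cas9 expression plasmid derived from pSpCas9(BB)-2A-GFP (PX458) and supplied as an empty backbone, so no guide sequence or other insert is present. It is about 10.2 kb. It is propagated in bacteria through a high-copy ColE1/pUC-type origin with ampicillin selection from the β-lactamase gene. An f1 phage origin and a single annotated AAV2 inverted terminal repeat are also present, along with small pBR322-related fragments (bom, rop). These appear to be carried over from the parental backbone, and the record describes no packaging use for the ITR.

The plasmid carries two expression units. A human U6 RNA polymerase III promoter sits immediately upstream of the Streptococcus pyogenes guide RNA scaffold, and a user-designed targeting sequence is cloned between them to produce a single guide RNA. The record does not specify the cloning sites. A second scaffold fragment is annotated just downstream of the full scaffold.

The second unit is driven by the human EF-1α core promoter with portions of its intron A, as the plasmid name also indicates. It expresses S. pyogenes Cas9 (annotated as contiguous N- and C-terminal portions that together form the full coding sequence) fused to a nucleoplasmin nuclear localization signal. According to the catalogue entry, a T2A peptide links Cas9 to a human histone H2B–mCherry fusion, although the T2A itself is not annotated in the feature table. The transcript ends at a bovine growth hormone polyadenylation signal.

Because H2B tethers mCherry to chromatin, cells that take up the plasmid and express Cas9 show red nuclei. This allows them to be identified or sorted by fluorescence, which is the only marker listed for target cells. The stated purpose is cloning gRNAs for DNA targeting.
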