Features (pLannotate 1.2.2; 20 found; start..end, strand, type, name):
     86..297     +  promoter       EF-1α core promoter: core promoter for human elongation factor EF-1α
    298..411     +  intron         EF-1α intron A (fragment): intron upstream of the start codon of human EF-1α
   1037..1240    +  intron         EF-1α intron A: truncated intron upstream of the start codon of human EF-1α
   1381..2982    +  CDS            Cas9(N): N-terminal portion of Streptococcus pyogenes Cas9 (Zetsche et al., 2015)
   2983..5481    +  CDS            Cas9(C): C-terminal portion of Streptococcus pyogenes Cas9 (Zetsche et al., 2015)
   5482..5529    +  CDS            nucleoplasmin NLS: bipartite nuclear localization signal from nucleoplasmin
   5599..5975    +  CDS            H2B (fragment): human histone H2B; HIST1H2BB
   5995..6702    +  CDS            mCherry: mCherry is a basic (constitutively fluorescent) red fluorescent protein published in 2004, derived from Discosoma sp.. It is reported to be a very rapidly-maturing monomer with low acid sensitivity.
   6736..6847    +  polyA_signal   bGH poly(A) signal: bovine growth hormone polyadenylation signal
   6952..7092    +  repeat_region  AAV2 ITR: inverted terminal repeat of adeno-associated virus serotype 2 inverted
   7097..7148    -  misc_feature   bom (fragment): basis of mobility region from pBR322
   7167..7622    +  rep_origin     f1 ori (sequence partly withheld): f1 bacteriophage origin of replication; arrow indicates direction of (+) strand synthesis
   7623..7672    -  misc_feature   bom (fragment): basis of mobility region from pBR322
   7774..7809    -  CDS            rop (fragment): Rop protein, which maintains plasmids at low copy number; rop
   7904..8008    +  promoter       AmpR promoter: bla
   8009..8869    +  CDS            AmpR: β-lactamase; bla; confers resistance to ampicillin, carbenicillin, and related antibiotics
   9040..9628    +  rep_origin     ori: high-copy-number ColE1/pMB1/pBR322/pUC origin of replication
   9690..9930    +  promoter       U6 promoter: RNA polymerase III promoter for human U6 snRNA
   9957..10032   +  misc_RNA       gRNA scaffold: guide RNA scaffold for the Streptococcus pyogenes CRISPR/Cas9 system
  10039..10082   +  misc_RNA       gRNA scaffold (fragment): guide RNA scaffold for the Streptococcus pyogenes CRISPR/Cas9 system
>Addgene plasmid #159655 | pX458-Ef1a-Cas9-H2B-mCherry | addgene full sequence | sequence record 328109 | Addgene NGS Result
CGCTGCGTTCCCGCCCCCTCACCCGCCCGCTCTCGTCATCACTGAGGTGGAGAAGAGCATGCGTGAGGCT
CCGGTGCCCGTCAGTGGGCAGAGCGCACATCGCCCACAGTCCCCGAGAAGTTGGGGGGAGGGGTCGGCAA
TTGAACCGGTGCCTAGAGAAGGTGGCGCGGGGTAAACTGGGAAAGTGATGTCGTGTACTGGCTCCGCCTT
TTTCCCGAGGGTGGGGGAGAACCGTATATAAGTGCAGTAGTCGCCGTGAACGTTCTTTTTCGCAACGGGT
TTGCCGCCAGAACACAGGTAAGTGCCGTGTGTGGTTCCCGCGGGCCTGGCCTCTTTACGGGTTATGGCCC
TTGCGTGCCTTGAATTACTTCCACGCCCCTGGCTGCAGTACGTGATTCTTGATCCCGAGCTTCGGGTTGG
AAGTGGGTGGGAGAGTTCGAGGCCTTGCGCTTAAGGAGCCCCTTCGCCTCGTGCTTGAGTTGAGGCCTGG
CTTGGGCGCTGGGGCCGCCGCGTGCGAATCTGGTGGCACCTTCGCGCCTGTCTCGCTGCTTTCGATAAGT
CTCTAGCCATTTAAAATTTTTGATGACCTGCTGCGACGCTTTTTTTCTGGCAAGATAGTCTTGTAAATGC
GGGCCAAGATCTGCACACTGGTATTTCGGTTTTTGGGGCCGCGGGCGGCGACGGGGCCCGTGCGTCCCAG
CGCACATGTTCGGCGAGGCGGGGCCTGCGAGCGCGGCCACCGAGAATCGGACGGGGGTAGTCTCAAGCTG
GCCGGCCTGCTCTGGTGCCTGGCCTCGCGCCGCCGTGTATCGCCCCGCCCTGGGCGGCAAGGCTGGCCCG
GTCGGCACCAGTTGCGTGAGCGGAAAGATGGCCGCTTCCCGGCCCTGCTGCAGGGAGCTCAAAATGGAGG
ACGCGGCGCTCGGGAGAGCGGGCGGGTGAGTCACCCACACAAAGGAAAAGGGCCTTTCCGTCCTCAGCCG
TCGCTTCATGTGACTCCACGGAGTACCGGGCGCCGTCCAGGCACCTCGATTAGTTCTCGAGCTTTTGGAG
TACGTCGTCTTTAGGTTGGGGGGAGGGGTTTTATGCGATGGAGTTTCCCCACACTGAGTGGGTGGAGACT
GAAGTTAGGCCAGCTTGGCACTTGATGTAATTCTCCTTGGAATTTGCCCTTTTTGAGTTTGGATCTTGGT
TCATTCTCAAGCCTCAGACAGTGGTTCAAAGTTTTTTTCTTCCATTTCAGGTGTCGTGACCGGTGCCACC
ATGGACTATAAGGACCACGACGGAGACTACAAGGATCATGATATTGATTACAAAGACGATGACGATAAGA
TGGCCCCAAAGAAGAAGCGGAAGGTCGGTATCCACGGAGTCCCAGCAGCCGACAAGAAGTACAGCATCGG
CCTGGACATCGGCACCAACTCTGTGGGCTGGGCCGTGATCACCGACGAGTACAAGGTGCCCAGCAAGAAA
TTCAAGGTGCTGGGCAACACCGACCGGCACAGCATCAAGAAGAACCTGATCGGAGCCCTGCTGTTCGACA
GCGGCGAAACAGCCGAGGCCACCCGGCTGAAGAGAACCGCCAGAAGAAGATACACCAGACGGAAGAACCG
GATCTGCTATCTGCAAGAGATCTTCAGCAACGAGATGGCCAAGGTGGACGACAGCTTCTTCCACAGACTG
GAAGAGTCCTTCCTGGTGGAAGAGGATAAGAAGCACGAGCGGCACCCCATCTTCGGCAACATCGTGGACG
AGGTGGCCTACCACGAGAAGTACCCCACCATCTACCACCTGAGAAAGAAACTGGTGGACAGCACCGACAA
GGCCGACCTGCGGCTGATCTATCTGGCCCTGGCCCACATGATCAAGTTCCGGGGCCACTTCCTGATCGAG
GGCGACCTGAACCCCGACAACAGCGACGTGGACAAGCTGTTCATCCAGCTGGTGCAGACCTACAACCAGC
TGTTCGAGGAAAACCCCATCAACGCCAGCGGCGTGGACGCCAAGGCCATCCTGTCTGCCAGACTGAGCAA
GAGCAGACGGCTGGAAAATCTGATCGCCCAGCTGCCCGGCGAGAAGAAGAATGGCCTGTTCGGAAACCTG
ATTGCCCTGAGCCTGGGCCTGACCCCCAACTTCAAGAGCAACTTCGACCTGGCCGAGGATGCCAAACTGC
AGCTGAGCAAGGACACCTACGACGACGACCTGGACAACCTGCTGGCCCAGATCGGCGACCAGTACGCCGA
CCTGTTTCTGGCCGCCAAGAACCTGTCCGACGCCATCCTGCTGAGCGACATCCTGAGAGTGAACACCGAG
ATCACCAAGGCCCCCCTGAGCGCCTCTATGATCAAGAGATACGACGAGCACCACCAGGACCTGACCCTGC
TGAAAGCTCTCGTGCGGCAGCAGCTGCCTGAGAAGTACAAAGAGATTTTCTTCGACCAGAGCAAGAACGG
CTACGCCGGCTACATTGACGGCGGAGCCAGCCAGGAAGAGTTCTACAAGTTCATCAAGCCCATCCTGGAA
AAGATGGACGGCACCGAGGAACTGCTCGTGAAGCTGAACAGAGAGGACCTGCTGCGGAAGCAGCGGACCT
TCGACAACGGCAGCATCCCCCACCAGATCCACCTGGGAGAGCTGCACGCCATTCTGCGGCGGCAGGAAGA
TTTTTACCCATTCCTGAAGGACAACCGGGAAAAGATCGAGAAGATCCTGACCTTCCGCATCCCCTACTAC
GTGGGCCCTCTGGCCAGGGGAAACAGCAGATTCGCCTGGATGACCAGAAAGAGCGAGGAAACCATCACCC
CCTGGAACTTCGAGGAAGTGGTGGACAAGGGCGCTTCCGCCCAGAGCTTCATCGAGCGGATGACCAACTT
CGATAAGAACCTGCCCAACGAGAAGGTGCTGCCCAAGCACAGCCTGCTGTACGAGTACTTCACCGTGTAT
AACGAGCTGACCAAAGTGAAATACGTGACCGAGGGAATGAGAAAGCCCGCCTTCCTGAGCGGCGAGCAGA
AAAAGGCCATCGTGGACCTGCTGTTCAAGACCAACCGGAAAGTGACCGTGAAGCAGCTGAAAGAGGACTA
CTTCAAGAAAATCGAGTGCTTCGACTCCGTGGAAATCTCCGGCGTGGAAGATCGGTTCAACGCCTCCCTG
GGCACATACCACGATCTGCTGAAAATTATCAAGGACAAGGACTTCCTGGACAATGAGGAAAACGAGGACA
TTCTGGAAGATATCGTGCTGACCCTGACACTGTTTGAGGACAGAGAGATGATCGAGGAACGGCTGAAAAC
CTATGCCCACCTGTTCGACGACAAAGTGATGAAGCAGCTGAAGCGGCGGAGATACACCGGCTGGGGCAGG
CTGAGCCGGAAGCTGATCAACGGCATCCGGGACAAGCAGTCCGGCAAGACAATCCTGGATTTCCTGAAGT
CCGACGGCTTCGCCAACAGAAACTTCATGCAGCTGATCCACGACGACAGCCTGACCTTTAAAGAGGACAT
CCAGAAAGCCCAGGTGTCCGGCCAGGGCGATAGCCTGCACGAGCACATTGCCAATCTGGCCGGCAGCCCC
GCCATTAAGAAGGGCATCCTGCAGACAGTGAAGGTGGTGGACGAGCTCGTGAAAGTGATGGGCCGGCACA
AGCCCGAGAACATCGTGATCGAAATGGCCAGAGAGAACCAGACCACCCAGAAGGGACAGAAGAACAGCCG
CGAGAGAATGAAGCGGATCGAAGAGGGCATCAAAGAGCTGGGCAGCCAGATCCTGAAAGAACACCCCGTG
GAAAACACCCAGCTGCAGAACGAGAAGCTGTACCTGTACTACCTGCAGAATGGGCGGGATATGTACGTGG
ACCAGGAACTGGACATCAACCGGCTGTCCGACTACGATGTGGACCATATCGTGCCTCAGAGCTTTCTGAA
GGACGACTCCATCGACAACAAGGTGCTGACCAGAAGCGACAAGAACCGGGGCAAGAGCGACAACGTGCCC
TCCGAAGAGGTCGTGAAGAAGATGAAGAACTACTGGCGGCAGCTGCTGAACGCCAAGCTGATTACCCAGA
GAAAGTTCGACAATCTGACCAAGGCCGAGAGAGGCGGCCTGAGCGAACTGGATAAGGCCGGCTTCATCAA
GAGACAGCTGGTGGAAACCCGGCAGATCACAAAGCACGTGGCACAGATCCTGGACTCCCGGATGAACACT
AAGTACGACGAGAATGACAAGCTGATCCGGGAAGTGAAAGTGATCACCCTGAAGTCCAAGCTGGTGTCCG
ATTTCCGGAAGGATTTCCAGTTTTACAAAGTGCGCGAGATCAACAACTACCACCACGCCCACGACGCCTA
CCTGAACGCCGTCGTGGGAACCGCCCTGATCAAAAAGTACCCTAAGCTGGAAAGCGAGTTCGTGTACGGC
GACTACAAGGTGTACGACGTGCGGAAGATGATCGCCAAGAGCGAGCAGGAAATCGGCAAGGCTACCGCCA
AGTACTTCTTCTACAGCAACATCATGAACTTTTTCAAGACCGAGATTACCCTGGCCAACGGCGAGATCCG
GAAGCGGCCTCTGATCGAGACAAACGGCGAAACCGGGGAGATCGTGTGGGATAAGGGCCGGGATTTTGCC
ACCGTGCGGAAAGTGCTGAGCATGCCCCAAGTGAATATCGTGAAAAAGACCGAGGTGCAGACAGGCGGCT
TCAGCAAAGAGTCTATCCTGCCCAAGAGGAACAGCGATAAGCTGATCGCCAGAAAGAAGGACTGGGACCC
TAAGAAGTACGGCGGCTTCGACAGCCCCACCGTGGCCTATTCTGTGCTGGTGGTGGCCAAAGTGGAAAAG
GGCAAGTCCAAGAAACTGAAGAGTGTGAAAGAGCTGCTGGGGATCACCATCATGGAAAGAAGCAGCTTCG
AGAAGAATCCCATCGACTTTCTGGAAGCCAAGGGCTACAAAGAAGTGAAAAAGGACCTGATCATCAAGCT
GCCTAAGTACTCCCTGTTCGAGCTGGAAAACGGCCGGAAGAGAATGCTGGCCTCTGCCGGCGAACTGCAG
AAGGGAAACGAACTGGCCCTGCCCTCCAAATATGTGAACTTCCTGTACCTGGCCAGCCACTATGAGAAGC
TGAAGGGCTCCCCCGAGGATAATGAGCAGAAACAGCTGTTTGTGGAACAGCACAAGCACTACCTGGACGA
GATCATCGAGCAGATCAGCGAGTTCTCCAAGAGAGTGATCCTGGCCGACGCTAATCTGGACAAAGTGCTG
TCCGCCTACAACAAGCACCGGGATAAGCCCATCAGAGAGCAGGCCGAGAATATCATCCACCTGTTTACCC
TGACCAATCTGGGAGCCCCTGCCGCCTTCAAGTACTTTGACACCACCATCGACCGGAAGAGGTACACCAG
CACCAAAGAGGTGCTGGACGCCACCCTGATCCACCAGAGCATCACCGGCCTGTACGAGACACGGATCGAC
CTGTCTCAGCTGGGAGGCGACAAAAGGCCGGCGGCCACGAAAAAGGCCGGCCAGGCAAAAAAGAAAAAGG
AATTCGGCAGTGGAGAGGGCAGAGGAAGTCTGCTAACATGCGGTGACGTCGAGGAGAATCCTGGCCCAAT
GCCTGAACCCTCTAAGTCTGCTCCAGCCCCTAAAAAGGGTTCTAAGAAGGCTATCACTAAGGCGCAGAAG
AAGGATGGTAAGAAGCGTAAGCGCAGCCGCAAGGAGAGCTATTCTATCTATGTGTACAAGGTTCTGAAGC
AGGTCCACCCCGACACCGGCATCTCATCCAAGGCCATGGGGATCATGAACTCCTTCGTCAACGACATCTT
CGAGCGCATCGCGGGCGAGGCTTCTCGCCTGGCTCACTACAATAAGCGCTCGACCATCACCTCCAGGGAG
ATTCAGACGGCTGTGCGCCTGCTGCTGCCTGGGGAGCTGGCTAAGCATGCTGTGTCCGAGGGCACTAAGG
CAGTTACCAAGTACACTAGCTCTAAGGATCCACCGGTCGCCACCATGGTGAGCAAGGGCGAGGAGGATAA
CATGGCCATCATCAAGGAGTTCATGCGCTTCAAGGTGCACATGGAGGGCTCCGTGAACGGCCACGAGTTC
GAGATCGAGGGCGAGGGCGAGGGCCGCCCCTACGAGGGCACCCAGACCGCCAAGCTGAAGGTGACCAAGG
GTGGCCCCCTGCCCTTCGCCTGGGACATCCTGTCCCCTCAGTTCATGTACGGCTCCAAGGCCTACGTGAA
GCACCCCGCCGACATCCCCGACTACTTGAAGCTGTCCTTCCCCGAGGGCTTCAAGTGGGAGCGCGTGATG
AACTTCGAGGACGGCGGCGTGGTGACCGTGACCCAGGACTCCTCCCTGCAGGACGGCGAGTTCATCTACA
AGGTGAAGCTGCGCGGCACCAACTTCCCCTCCGACGGCCCCGTAATGCAGAAGAAAACCATGGGCTGGGA
GGCCTCCTCCGAGCGGATGTACCCCGAGGACGGCGCCCTGAAGGGCGAGATCAAGCAGAGGCTGAAGCTG
AAGGACGGCGGCCACTACGACGCTGAGGTCAAGACCACCTACAAGGCCAAGAAGCCCGTGCAGCTGCCCG
GCGCCTACAACGTCAACATCAAGTTGGACATCACCTCCCACAACGAGGACTACACCATCGTGGAACAGTA
CGAACGCGCCGAGGGCCGCCACTCCACCGGCGGCATGGACGAGCTGTACAAGGAATTCTAACTAGAGCTC
GCTGATCAGCCTCGACTGTGCCTTCTAGTTGCCAGCCATCTGTTGTTTGCCCCTCCCCCGTGCCTTCCTT
GACCCTGGAAGGTGCCACTCCCACTGTCCTTTCCTAATAAAATGAGGAAATTGCATCGCATTGTCTGAGT
AGGTGTCATTCTATTCTGGGGGGTGGGGTGGGGCAGGACAGCAAGGGGGAGGATTGGGAAGAGAATAGCA
GGCATGCTGGGGAGCGGCCGCAGGAACCCCTAGTGATGGAGTTGGCCACTCCCTCTCTGCGCGCTCGCTC
GCTCACTGAGGCCGGGCGACCAAAGGTCGCCCGACGCCCGGGCTTTGCCCGGGCGGCCTCAGTGAGCGAG
CGAGCGCGCAGCTGCCTGCAGGGGCGCCTGATGCGGTATTTTCTCCTTACGCATCTGTGCGGTATTTCAC
ACCGCATA
[95 nt withheld, positions 7149-7243]
T
[46 nt withheld, positions 7245-7290]
C
[141 nt withheld, positions 7292-7432]
CCTTTGACGTTGGAGTCCACGTTCTTT
[37 nt withheld, positions 7460-7496]
ACTCTATCTCGGGCTATTCTTTTGATTTATAAGGGATTTTGCCGATTTCGGTCTATTGGTTAAAAAATGA
GCTGATTTAACAAAAATTTAACGCGAATTTTAACAAAATATTAACGTTTACAATTTTATGGTGCACTCTC
AGTACAATCTGCTCTGATGCCGCATAGTTAAGCCAGCCCCGACACCCGCCAACACCCGCTGACGCGCCCT
GACGGGCTTGTCTGCTCCCGGCATCCGCTTACAGACAAGCTGTGACCGTCTCCGGGAGCTGCATGTGTCA
GAGGTTTTCACCGTCATCACCGAAACGCGCGAGACGAAAGGGCCTCGTGATACGCCTATTTTTATAGGTT
AATGTCATGATAATAATGGTTTCTTAGACGTCAGGTGGCACTTTTCGGGGAAATGTGCGCGGAACCCCTA
TTTGTTTATTTTTCTAAATACATTCAAATATGTATCCGCTCATGAGACAATAACCCTGATAAATGCTTCA
ATAATATTGAAAAAGGAAGAGTATGAGTATTCAACATTTCCGTGTCGCCCTTATTCCCTTTTTTGCGGCA
TTTTGCCTTCCTGTTTTTGCTCACCCAGAAACGCTGGTGAAAGTAAAAGATGCTGAAGATCAGTTGGGTG
CACGAGTGGGTTACATCGAACTGGATCTCAACAGCGGTAAGATCCTTGAGAGTTTTCGCCCCGAAGAACG
TTTTCCAATGATGAGCACTTTTAAAGTTCTGCTATGTGGCGCGGTATTATCCCGTATTGACGCCGGGCAA
GAGCAACTCGGTCGCCGCATACACTATTCTCAGAATGACTTGGTTGAGTACTCACCAGTCACAGAAAAGC
ATCTTACGGATGGCATGACAGTAAGAGAATTATGCAGTGCTGCCATAACCATGAGTGATAACACTGCGGC
CAACTTACTTCTGACAACGATCGGAGGACCGAAGGAGCTAACCGCTTTTTTGCACAACATGGGGGATCAT
GTAACTCGCCTTGATCGTTGGGAACCGGAGCTGAATGAAGCCATACCAAACGACGAGCGTGACACCACGA
TGCCTGTAGCAATGGCAACAACGTTGCGCAAACTATTAACTGGCGAACTACTTACTCTAGCTTCCCGGCA
ACAATTAATAGACTGGATGGAGGCGGATAAAGTTGCAGGACCACTTCTGCGCTCGGCCCTTCCGGCTGGC
TGGTTTATTGCTGATAAATCTGGAGCCGGTGAGCGTGGAAGCCGCGGTATCATTGCAGCACTGGGGCCAG
ATGGTAAGCCCTCCCGTATCGTAGTTATCTACACGACGGGGAGTCAGGCAACTATGGATGAACGAAATAG
ACAGATCGCTGAGATAGGTGCCTCACTGATTAAGCATTGGTAACTGTCAGACCAAGTTTACTCATATATA
CTTTAGATTGATTTAAAACTTCATTTTTAATTTAAAAGGATCTAGGTGAAGATCCTTTTTGATAATCTCA
TGACCAAAATCCCTTAACGTGAGTTTTCGTTCCACTGAGCGTCAGACCCCGTAGAAAAGATCAAAGGATC
TTCTTGAGATCCTTTTTTTCTGCGCGTAATCTGCTGCTTGCAAACAAAAAAACCACCGCTACCAGCGGTG
GTTTGTTTGCCGGATCAAGAGCTACCAACTCTTTTTCCGAAGGTAACTGGCTTCAGCAGAGCGCAGATAC
CAAATACTGTTCTTCTAGTGTAGCCGTAGTTAGGCCACCACTTCAAGAACTCTGTAGCACCGCCTACATA
CCTCGCTCTGCTAATCCTGTTACCAGTGGCTGCTGCCAGTGGCGATAAGTCGTGTCTTACCGGGTTGGAC
TCAAGACGATAGTTACCGGATAAGGCGCAGCGGTCGGGCTGAACGGGGGGTTCGTGCACACAGCCCAGCT
TGGAGCGAACGACCTACACCGAACTGAGATACCTACAGCGTGAGCTATGAGAAAGCGCCACGCTTCCCGA
AGGGAGAAAGGCGGACAGGTATCCGGTAAGCGGCAGGGTCGGAACAGGAGAGCGCACGAGGGAGCTTCCA
GGGGGAAACGCCTGGTATCTTTATAGTCCTGTCGGGTTTCGCCACCTCTGACTTGAGCGTCGATTTTTGT
GATGCTCGTCAGGGGGGCGGAGCCTATGGAAAAACGCCAGCAACGCGGCCTTTTTACGGTTCCTGGCCTT
TTGCTGGCCTTTTGCTCACATGTGAGGGCCTATTTCCCATGATTCCTTCATATTTGCATATACGATACAA
GGCTGTTAGAGAGATAATTGGAATTAATTTGACTGTAAACACAAAGATATTAGTACAAAATACGTGACGT
AGAAAGTAATAATTTCTTGGGTAGTTTGCAGTTTTAAAATTATGTTTTAAAATGGACTATCATATGCTTA
CCGTAACTTGAAAGTATTTCGATTTCTTGGCTTTATATATCTTGTGGAAAGGACGAAACACCGGGTCTTC
GAGAAGACCTGTTTTAGAGCTAGAAATAGCAAGTTAAAATAAGGCTAGTCCGTTATCAACTTGAAAAAGT
GGCACCGAGTCGGTGCTTTTTTGTTTTAGAGCTAGAAATAGCAAGTTAAAATAAGGCTAGTCCGTTTTTA
GCGCGTGCGCCAATTCTGCAGACAAATGGCTCTAGAGGTACCAGTAATTCATACAAAAGGACTCGCCCCT
GCCTTGGGGAATCCCAGGGACCGTCGTTAAACTCCCACTAACGTAGAACCCAGAGAT
